>Addgene plasmid #1724 | pPD132.49 | addgene partial sequence | sequence record 16554 | 1724_m13reverse
GGATTACCTCACTAAAGGGAACAAAAGCTGGAGCTCCACCGCGGTGGCGGCCGCTCTAGAACTAGTGGAT
CCACCGGTTCCATGGCTAGCCACGTGACGCGTGGATCCCCCGGGCTGCAGGAATTCGATATCAAGCTTAT
CGATACCGTCGACCTCGACGAGACGCCGAGTCTCCCTTACTGCAAAAATGAGAGGGGAGCGAGGTGGTCT
ACGTCTCTGTGGCACCTAACACTATTTCGGGGACGCGTCGCCAAGCGGTGGTGGTGCCAGCCTCACGGAA
AGGCTTGCGGGGCGCCGCGCTCGTGTCCCTCCGTGCTCTGCTGCGTGTGCCTTCCGCTTCTCGTCTGTCC
TCTCTCTCAGTGCGCGGGGGGACCGCGGCAAAAAAGAATAACGACGAAGCGACCGAATGACCCAGTCTCT
TCACTTCTCTACTTTCGATCCTCCTCCTTCAGCTACTCCTCCCATGTCCATCCATCCTCCGCCCCATCAC
TCCCAGAGACCCTTTCGGTCACTCTTTCCAATAGACTCTACCACAATCGGTCGGACTCATCACACTTACC
TTTCAAATATCTAAACTATTCCTGAATATAATAAATCTTATAGTTTTTAGATTCTAGACAATTTCTAGAG
TTTTGGTTGGTTTATGAGTTTATGCTTCCGGCCTGTTCCCTGAGACCTCAAGTGTGAGTGTACTATTGAT
GCTTCACACCTGGGCTCTCCGGGTACCAGGACGGTTTGAGCAGATCTTTTTTTCTGTTTTCACGGGGTTT
TTTTTCACACTGGGAGCTAGTTCCAATAAAATGGTATTCGGGGAAAAGGGTCAAACGATTATTTTCAGAA
GTCGAGGGGGGGCCCGGTACCCAATTCGCCCTATAGTGAGTCGTATTACGCGCGCTCACTGGCCGTCGTT
TTACAACGTCGTGACTGGGNAAAACCCTGGCGTTACCCAACTTAATCGCCTTGCAGCACATCCCCCTTTT
CGCCAGCTGGCGTAAAAGCNAAAAGGCCGCACNGATCGNCCNTTCCAANAGTTGCGCANCCTGAATGGCG
AANGGGAANCGCCTGTAACGGCGCATNANCCCGGNGGGGGGGNGGTTACCNCANNGGAACGNTAANTTGC
AGGNCCTAAGNCCGCTCCTTTGNTTNTTCCTNCTTTCCCCNGTTNGCGGTTTNCNGNAAANTTAANNGGG
GNTCCNTTAGGGTCCAATNAGGTTTANGNCCCNCCCCCAAAAATNATAAGGGGAGGTTCCNNAGGGGCCN
CCCNTNAAAAGTTN
