[The description below was written by a language model from this plasmid's Addgene catalogue record.]
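Description:
pPD132.49 is a worm expression vector, meaning it is intended for use in nematodes such as Caenorhabditis elegans, and it is catalogued as an empty backbone: no gene or insert is recorded, and the parental backbone is listed as unknown. It is propagated in Escherichia coli as a high-copy plasmid under ampicillin selection, which implies a bacterial replication origin and a beta-lactamase marker, although no feature table is available to confirm the specific origin or the arrangement of these elements. Restriction enzyme cloning is given as the method for introducing sequences into the vector.

The record does not state which promoter, reporter, localisation signals, introns, 3' UTR or other regulatory elements the plasmid carries, so its specific design cannot be described from the available fields. The depositor comments indicate that it belongs to a vector kit distributed in 2005 and refer users to that kit's documentation for details of the construct, along with internal miniprep and ligation identifiers. Vectors in such kits are generally meant as modular starting points into which a user places a promoter or coding sequence of interest to build transgenes for expression studies in worms, and pPD132.49 is presumably used in that way. Anyone planning work with it should consult the kit documentation or a verified sequence to establish which functional modules and cloning sites are actually present.
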