Addgene plasmid #1724: pPD132.49
Purpose: (Empty Backbone)
Depositing lab: Andrew Fire. Depositing organization: Carnegie Institution for Science.
Backbone
  Vector backbone: Unknown
  Vector type: Worm Expression
Growth in bacteria
  Bacterial resistance: Ampicillin, 100 μg/mL
  Growth temperature: 37°C
  Growth strain: DH5alpha
  Copy number: High Copy
Gene/Insert
  Gene/Insert name: None
  Cloning method: Restriction Enzyme
Terms and licenses: Academic/Nonprofit Terms; Industry Terms: Not Available to Industry
Depositor comments: See Fire Lab Vector Kit Documentation 2005. Fire Lab Miniprep Number pPD132.49, Ligation number L4624.
How to cite: pPD132.49 was a gift from Andrew Fire (Addgene plasmid # 1724 ; http://n2t.net/addgene:1724 ; RRID:Addgene_1724)
